>Addgene plasmid #234084 | pKEK3400 | addgene full sequence | sequence record 464936 | Addgene NGS Result
TTGAGATCGTTTTGGTCTGCGCGTAATCTCTTGCTCTGAAAACGAAAAAACCGCCTTGCAGGGCGGTTTT
TCGAAGGTTCTCTGAGCTACCAACTCTTTGAACCGAGGTAACTGGCTTGGAGGAGCGCAGTCACCAAAAC
TTGTCCTTTCAGTTTAGCCTTAACCGGCGCATGACTTCAAGACTAACTCCTCTAAATCAATTACCAGTGG
CTGCTGCCAGTGGTGCTTTTGCATGTCTTTCCGGGTTGGACTCAAGACGATAGTTACCGGATAAGGCGCA
GCGGTCGGACTGAACGGGGGGTTCGTGCATACAGTCCAGCTTGGAGCGAACTGCCTACCCGGAACTGAGT
GTCAGGCGTGGAATGAGACAAACGCGGCCATAACAGCGGAATGACACCGGTAAACCGAAAGGCAGGAACA
GGAGAGCGCACGAGGGAGCCGCCAGGGGGAAACGCCTGGTATCTTTATAGTCCTGTCGGGTTTCGCCACC
ACTGATTTGAGCGTCAGATTTCGTGATGCTTGTCAGGGGGGCGGAGCCTATGGAAAAACGGCTTTGCCGC
GGCCCTCTCACTTCCCTGTTAAGTATCTTCCTGGCATCTTCCAGGAAATCTCCGCCCCGTTCGTAAGCCA
TTTCCGCTCGCCGCAGTCGAACGACCGAGCGTAGCGAGTCAGTGAGCGAGGAAGCGGAATATATCCTGTA
TCACATATTCTGCTGACGCACCGGTGCAGCCTTTTTTCTCCTGCCACATGAAGCACTTCACTGACACCCT
CATCAGTGCCAACATAGTAAGCCAGTATACACTCCGCTAGCGCTGATGTCCGGCGGTGCTTTTGCCGTTA
CGCACCACCCCGTCAGTAGCTGAACAGGAGGGACAGCTTGGAGGTGAAGGGCAATCAGCTGTTGCCCGTC
TCACTGGTGAAAAGAAAAACCACCCTGGCGCCCAATACGCAAACCGCCTCTCCCCGCGCGTTGGCCGATT
CATTAATGCAGCTGGCACGACAGGTTTCCCGACTGGAAAGCGGGCAGTGAGCGCAACGCAATTAATGTAA
GTTAGCGCGAATTGCAAGCTGGCCGACGCGCTGGGCTACGTCTTGCTGGCGTTCGGGAGCAGAAGAGCAT
ACATCTGGAAGCAAAGCCAGGAAAGCGGCCTATGGAGCTGTGCGGCAGCGCTCAGTAGGCAATTTTTCAA
AATATTGTTAAGCCTTTTCTGAGCATGGTATTTTTCATGGTATTACCAATTAGCAGGAAAATAAGCCATT
GAATATAAAAGATAAAAATGTCTTGTTTACAATAGAGTGGGGGGGGTCAGCCTGCCGCCTTGGGCCGGGT
GATGTCGTACTTGCCCGCCGCGAACTCGGTTACCGTCCAGCCCAGCGCGACCAGCTCCGGCAACGCCTCG
CGCACCCGCTGGCGGCGCTTGCGCATGGTCGAACCACTGGCCTCTGACGGCCAGACATAGCCGCACAAGG
TATCTATGGAAGCCTTGCCGGTTTTGCCGGGGTCGATCCAGCCACACAGCCGCTGGTGCAGCAGGCGGGC
GGTTTCGCTGTCCAGCGCCCGCACCTCGTCCATGCTGATGCGCACATGCTGGCCGCCACCCATGACGGCC
TGCGCGATCAAGGGGTTCAGGGCCACGTACAGGCGCCCGTCCGCCTCGTCGCTGGCGTACTCCGACAGCA
GCCGAAACCCCTGCCGCTTGCGGCCATTCTGGGCGATGATGGATACCTTCCAAAGGCGCTCGATGCAGTC
CTGTATGTGCTTGAGCGCCCCACCACTATCGACCTCTGCCCCGATTTCCTTTGCCAGCGCCCGATAGCTA
CCTTTGACCACCATGGCATCAGCGGTGACGGCCTCCCACTTGGGTTCCAGGAACAGCCGGAGCTGCCGTC
CGCCTTCGGTCTTGGGTTCCGGGCCAAGCACTAGGCCATTAGGCCCAGCCATGGCCACCAGCCCTTGCAG
GATGCGCAGATCATCAGCGCCCAGCGGCTCCGGGCCGCTGAACTCGATCCGCTTGCCGTCGCCGTAGTCA
TACGTCACGTCCAGCTTGCTGCGCTTGCGCTCGCCCCGCTTGAGGGCACGGAACAGGCCGGGGGCCAGAC
AGTGCGCCGGGTCGTGCCGGACGTGGCTGAGGCTGTGCTTGTTCTTAGGCTTCACCACGGGGCACCCCCT
TGCTCTTGCGCTGCCTCTCCAGCACGGCGGGCTTGAGCACCCCGCCGTCATGCCGCCTGAACCACCGATC
AGCGAACGGTGCGCCATAGTTGGCCTTGCTCACACCGAAGCGGACGAAGAACCGGCGCTGGTCGTCGTCC
ACACCCCATTCCTCGGCCTCGGCGCTGGTCATGCTCGACAGGTAGGACTGCCAGCGGATGTTATCGACCA
GTACCGAGCTGCCCCGGCTGGCCTGCTGCTGGTCGCCTGCGCCCATCATGGCCGCGCCCTTGCTGGCATG
GTGCAGGAACACGATAGAGCACCCGGTATCGGCGGCGATGGCCTCCATGCGACCGATGACCTGGGCCATG
GGGCCGCTGGCGTTTTCTTCCTCGATGTGGAACCGGCGCAGCGTGTCCAGCACCATCAGGCGGCGGCCCT
CGGCGGCGCGCTTGAGGCCGTCGAACCACTCCGGGGCCATGATGTTGGGCAGGCTGCCGATCAGCGGCTG
GATCAGCAGGCCGTCAGCCACGGCTTGCCGTTCCTCGGCGCTGAGGTGCGCCCCAAGGGCGTGCAGGCGG
TGATGAATGGCGGTGGGCGGGTCTTCGGCGGGCAGGTAGATCACCGGGCCGGTGGGCAGTTCGCCCACCT
CCAGCAGATCCGGCCCGCCTGCAATCTGTGCGGCCAGTTGCAGGGCCAGCATGGATTTACCGGCACCACC
GGGCGACACCAGCGCCCCGACCGTACCGGCCACCATGTTGGGCAAAACGTAGTCCAGCGGTGGCGGCGCT
GCTGCGAACGCCTCCAGAATATTGATAGGCTTATGGGTAGCCATTGATTGCCTCCTTTGCAGGCAGTTGG
TGGTTAGGCGCTGGCGGGGTCACTACCCCCGCCCTGCGCCGCTCTGAGTTCTTCCAGGCACTCGCGCAGC
GCCTCGTATTCGTCGTCGGTCAGCCAGAACTTGCGCTGACGCATCCCTTTGGCCTTCATGCGCTCGGCAT
ATCGCGCTTGGCGTACAGCGTCAGGGCTGGCCAGCAGGTCGCCGGTCTGCTTGTCCTTTTGGTCTTTCAT
ATCAGTCACCGAGAAACTTGCCGGGGCCGAAAGGCTTGTCTTCGCGGAACAAGGACAAGGTGCAGCCGTC
AAGGTTAAGGCTGGCCATATCAGCGACTGAAAAGCGGCCAGCCTCGGCCTTGTTTGACGTATAACCAAAG
CCACCGGGCAACCAATAGCCCTTGTCACTTTTGATCAGGTAGACCGACCCTGAAGCGCTTTTTTCGTATT
CCATAAAACCCCCTTCTGTGCGTGAGTACTCATAGTATAACAGGCGTGAGTACCAACGCAAGCACTACAT
GCTGAAATCTGGCCCGCCCCTGTCCATGCCTCGCTGGCGGGGTGCCGGTGCCCGTGCCAGCTCGGCCCGC
GCAAGCTGGACGCTGGGCAGACCCATGACCTTGCTGACGGTGCGCTCGATGTAATCCGCTTCGTGGCCGG
GCTTGCGCTCTGCCAGCGCTGGGCTGGCCTCGGCCATGGCCTTGCCGATTTCCTCGGCACTGCGGCCCCG
GCTGGCCAGCTTCTGCGCGGCGATAAAGTCGCACTTGCTGAGGTCATCACCGAAGCGCTTGACCAGCCCG
GCCATCTCGCTGCGGTACTCGTCCAGCGCCGTGCGCCGGTGGCGGCTAAGCTGCCGCTCGGGCAGTTCGA
GGCTGGCCAGCCTGCGGGCCTTCTCCTGCTGCCGCTGGGCCTGCTCGATCTGCTGGCCAGCCTGCTGCAC
CAGCGCCGGGCCAGCGGTGGCGGTCTTGCCCTTGGATTCACGCAGCAGCACCCACGGCTGATAACCGGCG
CGGGTGGTGTGCTTGTCCTTGCGGTTGGTGAAGCCCGCCAAGCGGCCATAGTGGCGGCTGTCGGCGCTGG
CCGGGTCGGCGTCGTACTCGCTGGCCAGCGTCCGGGCAATCTGCCCCCGAAGTTCACCGCCTGCGGCGTC
GGCCACCTTGACCCATGCCTGATAGTTCTTCGGGCTGGTTTCCACTACCAGGGCAGGCTCCCGGCCCTCG
GCTTTCATGTCATCCAGGTCAAACTCGCTGAGGTCGTCCACCAGCACCAGACCATGCCGCTCCTGCTCGG
CGGGCCTGATATACACGTCATTGCCCTGGGCATTCATCCGCTTGAGCCATGGCGTGTTCTGGAGCACTTC
GGCGGCTGACCATTCCCGGTTCATCATCTGGCCGGTGGTGGCGTCCCTGACGCCGATATCGAAGCGCTCA
CAGCCCATGGCCTTGAGCTGTCGGCCTATGGCCTGCAAAGTCCTGTCGTTCTTCATCGGGCCACCAAGCG
CAGCCAGATCGAGCCGTCCTCGGTTGTCAGTGGCGTCAGGTCGAGCAAGAGCAACGATGCGATCAGCAGC
ACCACCGTAGGCATCATGGAAGCCAGCATCACGGTTAGCCATAGCTTCCAGTGCCACCCCCGCGACGCGC
TCCGGGCGCTCTGCGCGGCGCTGCTCACCTCGGCGGCTACCTCCCGCAACTCTTTGGCCAGCTCCACCCA
TGCCGCCCCTGTCTGGCGCTGGGCTTTCAGCCACTCCGCCGCCTGCGCCTCGCTGGCCTGCTGGGTCTGG
CTCATGACCTGCCGGGCTTCGTCGGCCAGTGTCGCCATGCTCTGGGCCAGCGGTTCGATCTGCTCCGCTA
ACTCGTTGATGCCTCTGGATTTCTTCACTCTGTCGATTGCGTTCATGGTCTATTGCCTCCCGGTATTCCT
GTAAGTCGATGATCTGGGCGTTGGCGGTGTCGATGTTCAGGGCCACGTCTGCCCGGTCGGTGCGGATGCC
CCGGCCTTCCATCTCCACCACGTTCGGCCCCAGGTGAACACCGGGCAGGCGCTCGATGCCCTGCGCCTCA
AGTGTTCTGTGGTCAATGCGGGCGTCGTGGCCAGCCCGCTCTAATGCCCGGTTGGCATGGTCGGCCCATG
CCTCGCGGGTCTGCTCAAGCCATGCCTTGGGCTTGAGCGCTTCGGTCTTCTGTGCCCCGCCCTTCTCCGG
GGTCTTGCCGTTGTACCGCTTGAACCACTGAGCGGCGGGCCGCTCGATGCCGTCATTGATCCGCTCGGAG
ATCATCAGGTGGCAGTGCGGGTTCTCGCCGCCACCGGCATGGATGGCCAGCGTATACGGCAGGCGCTCGG
CACCGGTCAGGTGCTGGGCGAACTCGGACGCCAGCGCCTTCTGCTGGTCGAGGGTCAGCTCGACCGGCAG
GGCAAATTCGACCTCCTTGAACAGCCGCCCATTGGCGCGTTCATACAGGTCGGCAGCATCCCAGTAGTCG
GCGGGCCGCTCGACGAACTCCGGCATGTGCCCGGATTCGGCGTGCAAGACTTCATCCATGTCGCGGGCAT
ACTTGCCTTCGCGCTGGATGTAGTCGGCCTTGGCCCTGGCCGATTGGCCGCCCGACCTGCTGCCGGTTTT
CGCCGTAAGGTGATAAATCGCCATGCTGCCTCGCTGTTGCTTTTGCTTTTCGGCTCCATGATAGCCTACG
AGACAGCACATTAACAATGGGGTGTCAAGATGGTTAAGGGGAGCAACAAGGCGGCGGATCGGCTGGCCAA
GCTCGAAGAACAACGAGCGCGAATCAATGCCGAAATTCAGCGGGTGCGGGCAAGGGAACAGCAGCAAGAG
CGCAAGAACGAAACAAGGCGCAAGGTGCTGGTGGGGGCCATGATTTTGGCCAAGGTGAACAGCAGCGAGT
GGCCGGAGGATCGGCTCATGGCGGCAATGGATGCGTACCTTGAACGCGACCACGACCGCGCCTTGTTCGG
TCTGCCGCCACGCCAGAAGGATGAGCCGGGCTGAATGATCGACCGAGACAGGCCCTGCGGGGCTGCACAC
GCGCCCCCACCCTTCGGGTAGGGGGAAAGGCCGCTAAAGCGGCTAAAAGCGCTCCAGCGTATTTCTGCGG
GGTTTGGTGTGGGGTTTAGCGGGCTTTGCCCGCCTTTCCCCCTGCCGCGCAGCGGTGGGGCGGTGTGTAG
CCTAGCGCAGCGAATAGACCAGCTATCCGGCCTCTGGCCGGGCATATTGGGCAAGGGCAGCAGCGCCCCA
CAAGGGCGCTGATAACCGCGCCTAGTGGATTATTCTTAGATAATCATGGATGGATTTTTCCAACACCCCG
CCAGCCCCCGCCCCTGCTGGGTTTGCAGGTTTGGGGGCGTGACAGTTATTGCAGGGGTTCGTGACAGTTA
TTGCAGGGGGGCGTGACAGTTATTGCAGGGGTTCGTGACAGTTAGTACGGGAGTGACGGGCACTGGCTGG
CAATGTCTAGCAACGGCAGGCATTTCGGCTGAGGGTAAAAGAACTTTCCGCTAAGCGATAGACTGTATGT
AAACACAGTATTGCAAGGACGCGGAACATGCCTCATGTGGCGGCCAGGACGGCCAGCCGGGATCGGGATA
CTGGTCGTTACCAGAGCCACCGACCCGAGCAAACCCTTCTCTATCAGATCGTTGACGAGTATTACCCGGC
ATTCGCTGCGCTTATGGCAGAGCAGGGAAAGGAATTGCCGGGCTATGTGCAACGGGAATTTGAAGAATTT
CTCCAATGCGGGCGGCTGGAGCATGGCTTTCTACGGGTTCGCTGCGAGTCTTGCCACGCCGAGCACCTGG
TCGCTTTCAGAAATCAATCTAAAGTATATATGAGTAAACTTGGTCTGACAGGCTCGCGCTTTGTTAGCAG
CCGGATCCGCGCGGCGTTTACGCCCCCCCTGCCACTCATCGCAGTACTGTTGTAATTCATTAAGCATTCT
GCCGACATGGAAGCCATCACAAACGGCATGATGAACCTGAATCGCCAGCGGCATCAGCACCTTGTCGCCT
TGCGTATAATATTTGCCCATGGTGAAAACGGGGGCGAAGAAGTTGTCCATATTGGCCACGTTTAAATCAA
AACTGGTGAAACTCACCCAGGGATTGGCTGAGACGAAAAACATATTCTCAATAAACCCTTTAGGGAAATA
GGCCAGGTTTTCACCGTAACACGCCACATCTTGCGAATATATGTGTAGAAACTGCCGGAAATCGTCGTGG
TATTCACTCCAGAGCGATGAAAACGTTTCAGTTTGCTCATGGAAAACGGTGTAACAAGGGTGAACACTAT
CCCATATCACCAGCTCACCGTCTTTCATTGCCATACGGAATTCCGGATGAGCATTCATCAGGCGGGCAAG
AATGTGAATAAAGGCCGGATAAAACTTGTGCTTATTTTTCTTTACGGTCTTTAAAAAGGCCGTAATATCC
AGCTGAACGGTCTGGTTATAGGTACATTGAGCAACTGACTGAAATGCCTCAAAATGTTCTTTACGATGCC
ATTGGGATATATCAACGGTGGTATATCCAGTGATTTTTTTCTCCATATGTTTAGTCTCCTTTTTTTGTTA
TAAATATTTTATACACAAAAATCTTCGTTATTTAAATAAGTTTTATAGCTATTTTTTCAAGATACAAAAC
TATTAATTAGTTATAATTAGGTTATTAGCTTAAAATTATAAACCAAATACGATGAGTGACAACCCAAAAG
ATCTCGATCCTCTACGCCGTTGGGGAGCAGGAAACAGCTATGACGGTACCAAAAAAAACCCCGCCCTGTC
AGGGGCGGGGTTTTTTTTTGAGCTCTTATCACTTGTCGTCGTCGTCCTTGTAGTCGGTAATGCCCGCCGC
GTTCACATATTCATGCAGGACCATGTGATCGCGTTTTTCGTTCGGATCTTTCGACAGCACGGTCTGGGTG
CTCAGATAGTGGTTATCCGGCAGCAGAACCGGGCCATCGCCAATCGGGGTGTTCTGCTGATAGTGATCCG
CCAGCTGCACTGAGCCATCTTCCACGTTATGGCGCACGGTAAAGTTCGCTTTAATGCCATTTTTCTGTTT
ATCCGCCGTAATGTACACGTTATGGCTGTTAAAGTTGTATTCCAGTTTGTGGCCCAGAATGTTACCATCT
TCTTTAAAATCCGTGCCTTTCAGTTCAATGCGATTCACCAGGGTATCGCCTTCGAATTTCACAACGGCAC
GGGTTTTGTATTTGCCATCATCTTTGAAACTAATGGTGCGTTCCTGCACATAGCCTTCCGGCATCGCGCT
TTTAAAAAAATCATGGCGTTTCATGTGATCCGGGTAGCGGCTAAAACACTGCACGCCGTAGGTCAGGGTG
GTCACCAGGGTCGGCCACGGCACCGGCAGTTTACCGGTGGTGCAGATAAATTTCAGGGTCAGTTTGCCAA
TGGTCGCATCGCCTTCACCTTCGCCACGCACGCTAAATTTATGGCCATTCACATCGCCATCCAGTTCCAC
CAGAATCGGCACCACGCCGGTAAACAGTTCTTCGCCTTTGCTGCCCATGGGACTCTTTCTCCTCTTTAAT
CGAGACCAAGCTAGCACTGTACCTAGGACTGAGCTAGCCGTCAAGAATTCACTGGCCGTCGTTTTACGGT
CTCAGTCGACTACTCTAGAAATATTTTATCTGATTAATAAGATGATCTTC
Features (pLannotate 1.2.2; 16 found; start..end, strand, type, name):
      1..546     +  rep_origin     p15A ori: Plasmids containing the medium-copy-number p15A origin of replication can be propagated in E. coli cells that contain a second plasmid with the ColE1 origin.
    634..689     +  rep_origin     RSF ori (fragment): Plasmids containing the RSF 1030 origin of replication can be propagated in E. coli cells that contain additional plasmids with compatible origins.
    808..878     -  mobile_element IS1 (fragment): prokaryotic transposable element IS1
    883..1030    +  CDS            lacI (fragment): lac repressor; lacI; The lac repressor binds to the lac operator to inhibit transcription in E. coli. This inhibition can be relieved by adding lactose or isopropyl-β-D-thiogalactopyranoside (IPTG).
   1307..2158    -  CDS            RSF1010 RepC (fragment): replication protein C of the broad-host-range plasmid RSF1010 (Scholz et al., 1989); repC
   2145..2984    -  CDS            RSF1010 RepA: replication protein A of the broad-host-range plasmid RSF1010 (Scholz et al., 1989); repA
   2976..3050    -  ncRNA          Plasmid R1162: Accession: RF00043 - R1162-like plasmid antisense RNA
   3495..4466    -  CDS            RSF1010 RepB: replication protein B of the broad-host-range plasmid RSF1010 (Scholz et al., 1989); repB
   4466..4876    -  CDS            mobB: MOBB2_ECOLX - Protein predicted: Swiss-Prot protein existence level 4. This protein is essential to promote the specific transfer of the plasmid in the presence of conjugative plasmids. From Escherichia coli.
   5700..5981    +  CDS            mobC: MOBC_ECOLX - Protein predicted: Swiss-Prot protein existence level 4. This protein is essential to promote the specific transfer of the plasmid in the presence of conjugative plasmids. From Escherichia coli.
   6011..6405    +  rep_origin     RSF1010 oriV: replication origin of the broad-host-range plasmid RSF1010; requires the RSF1010 RepA/B/C proteins for replication (Scholz et al., 1989)
   6878..7536    -  CDS            CmR: chloramphenicol acetyltransferase; cat; confers resistance to chloramphenicol
   7802..7822    -  CDS            FLAG (fragment): FLAG® epitope tag, followed by an enterokinase cleavage site
   7829..8512    -  CDS            Trp-less GFP: Trp-less GFP is a fluorescent protein published in 2012, derived from Aequorea victoria.
   8560..8584    -  promoter       J23119(SpeI) promoter (fragment): bacterial promoter (Registry of Standard Biological Parts BBa J23119) modified to end with an SpeI site
   8587..8607    +  CDS            lacZα (fragment): LacZα fragment of β-galactosidase; lacZ fragment
