[The description below was written by a language model from this plasmid's Addgene catalogue record and pLannotate feature annotations shown in this document.]
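Description:
pKEK3400 is a mobilizable, broad-host-range bacterial expression shuttle vector (about 8.7 kb) built on an RSF1010-p15a-CmR backbone and intended for use across diverse gram-negative species. It carries two replication systems. The p15A origin supports maintenance in E. coli. The RSF1010 oriV, together with the plasmid-encoded RepA, RepB and RepC proteins it depends on and an R1162-like antisense regulatory RNA, allows host-independent replication in a wide range of bacteria. The RSF1010 mobilization genes mobB and mobC are also annotated, consistent with transfer by conjugation when a helper conjugative system supplies the transfer machinery. Selection is by chloramphenicol through the cat gene, and the record lists the plasmid as low copy. Short fragments annotated as an RSF1030-type origin, IS1, lacI and lacZα appear to be backbone remnants rather than functional parts.

The payload is a superfolder GFP (sfGFP) derived from Aequorea victoria GFP, carrying the S30R, Y39N, N105T, Y145F, I171V and A206V substitutions and fused at its C terminus to a FLAG epitope for immunodetection. The automated annotation labels this reading frame "Trp-less GFP", which is simply its closest GFP-family match. The stated purpose refers to "CCP expression", a term the record does not define, whereas the listed insert is sfGFP. Expression is driven by the constitutive synthetic Anderson promoter J23100, which the annotation tool matches to a fragment of the related J23119. The promoter is flanked by pre-cloned BsaI sites, so it can be exchanged by Golden Gate assembly using universal overhangs. The construct therefore serves as a fluorescent marker plasmid and as a platform for testing or tuning promoters in different bacterial hosts.
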