Addgene plasmid #234084: pKEK3400
Purpose: CCP expression in diverse gram-negative bacteria, with pre-cloned Golden Gate Compatible (BsaI) restriction sites to facilitate promoter swapping.
Depositing lab: Karl Klose. Depositing organization: University of Texas at San Antonio. Publication: Mobilizable shuttle vectors with fluorescent markers functional across different species of bacteria. Armstrong ZR, Alonso J, Stanton V, Patel N, Zogaj X, Cocioba SS, Klose KE. Appl Environ Microbiol. 2025 May 12:e0004525. doi: 10.1128/aem.00045-25. PubMed 40353662.
Backbone
  Vector backbone: RSF1010-p15a-CmR
  Vector type: Bacterial Expression
Growth in bacteria
  Bacterial resistance: Chloramphenicol, 25 μg/mL
  Growth temperature: 37°C
  Growth strain: DH5alpha
  Copy number: Low Copy
Gene/Insert
  Gene/Insert name: sfGFP
  Species: Synthetic; Aequorea victoria
  Mutation: S30R/Y39N/N105T/Y145F/I171V/A206V
  Promoter: pJ23100-BsaI
  Tag / fusion protein: FLAG (C terminal on insert)
  Cloning method: Golden Gate
Terms and licenses: Academic/Nonprofit Terms; Industry Terms: Not Available to Industry
Depositor comments: Universal primer overhangs for promoter swapping: Forward 5'- GGCTACGGTCTCGCGAC-3'; Reverse 5'- GGCTACGGTCTCGTAAT -3'
How to cite: pKEK3400 was a gift from Karl Klose (Addgene plasmid # 234084 ; http://n2t.net/addgene:234084 ; RRID:Addgene_234084)
